Addgene plasmid #55030: mCherry-Desmoglein1-N-18
Purpose: Localization: Desmosomes, Excitation: 587, Emission: 610
Depositing lab: Michael Davidson. Depositing organization: Florida State University, Tallahassee.
Backbone
  Vector backbone: mCherry-N1
  Backbone size w/o insert (bp): 4750
  Vector type: Mammalian Expression
  Selectable markers: Neomycin (select with G418)
Growth in bacteria
  Bacterial resistance: Kanamycin, 50 μg/mL
  Growth temperature: 37°C
  Growth strain: DH5alpha
  Copy number: High Copy
Gene/Insert
  Gene/Insert name: Desmoglein1 (alt name: CAA39976.1)
  Species: H. sapiens (human)
  Entrez Gene: DSG1 (a.k.a. CDHF4, DG1, DSG, EPKHE, EPKHIA, PPKS1, SPPK1)
  Promoter: CMV
  Tag / fusion protein: mCherry (C terminal on backbone)
  Cloning method: Unknown
  Sequencing primers: 5′ CMV-F; 3′ SV40pA-R
Terms and licenses: Academic/Nonprofit Terms; Industry Terms: Not Available to Industry
Depositor comments: . Excitation = 587; Emission = 610
How to cite: mCherry-Desmoglein1-N-18 was a gift from Michael Davidson (Addgene plasmid # 55030 ; http://n2t.net/addgene:55030 ; RRID:Addgene_55030)
