[The description below was written by a language model from this plasmid's Addgene catalogue record and pLannotate feature annotations shown in this document.]
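Description:
mCherry-Desmoglein1-N-18 is a mammalian expression plasmid built on the mCherry-N1 backbone (a Clontech N1-style fluorescent protein fusion vector), carrying human desmoglein 1 (DSG1) fused at its C terminus to the red fluorescent protein mCherry. The sequenced plasmid is about 7.9 kb. Expression is driven by the human cytomegalovirus immediate early enhancer and promoter. The DSG1 coding sequence lies directly downstream, followed after a short linker region by mCherry and then an SV40 polyadenylation signal. The "N-18" in the name probably refers to the length of this linker, but the record does not say so explicitly.

In E. coli the plasmid replicates from a high-copy ColE1/pUC-type origin and is selected with kanamycin. A single Tn5 aminoglycoside phosphotransferase gene (NeoR/KanR) serves both hosts: a bacterial bla-type promoter drives it in E. coli, while an adjacent SV40 enhancer/early promoter and an HSV TK polyadenylation signal allow G418 selection of stably transfected mammalian cells. An f1 origin is also present, which can support single-stranded DNA production. The short annotated fragments (RSF ori, SV40 large T antigen, ble, bGH poly(A)) are most likely partial matches to backbone sequence rather than functional elements.

DSG1 is a desmosomal cadherin involved in cell-cell adhesion and in linking plaque proteins to intermediate filaments. The stated purpose of the construct is as a localization marker for desmosomes, allowing these junctions to be visualized by fluorescence microscopy in transfected cells, with excitation at 587 nm and emission at 610 nm.
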