Features (pLannotate 1.2.2; 15 found; start..end, strand, type, name):
      1..34      +  rep_origin     RSF ori (fragment): Plasmids containing the RSF 1030 origin of replication can be propagated in E. coli cells that contain additional plasmids with compatible origins.
    102..405     +  enhancer       CMV enhancer: human cytomegalovirus immediate early enhancer
    406..609     +  promoter       CMV promoter: human cytomegalovirus (CMV) immediate early promoter
    647..3793    +  CDS            DSG1: DSG1_HUMAN - Also known as CDHF4. Experimental evidence at protein level: Swiss-Prot protein existence level 1. Component of intercellular desmosome junctions. Involved in the interaction of plaque proteins and intermediate filaments mediating cell-cell adhesion. From Homo sapiens (Human).
   3848..4555    +  CDS            mCherry: mCherry is a basic (constitutively fluorescent) red fluorescent protein published in 2004, derived from Discosoma sp.. It is reported to be a very rapidly-maturing monomer with low acid sensitivity.
   4575..4658    +  CDS            large T antigen (fragment): large T antigen from SV40 (simian virus 40)
   4681..4802    +  polyA_signal   SV40 poly(A) signal: SV40 polyadenylation signal
   4836..5264    -  rep_origin     f1 ori (sequence partly withheld): f1 bacteriophage origin of replication; arrow indicates direction of (+) strand synthesis
   5291..5395    +  promoter       AmpR promoter: bla
   5397..5754    +  promoter       SV40 promoter: SV40 enhancer and early promoter
   5789..6583    +  CDS            NeoR/KanR: aminoglycoside phosphotransferase from Tn5; aph(3')-II (or nptII); confers resistance to neomycin, kanamycin, and G418 (Geneticin®)
   6604..6756    +  CDS            ble (fragment): BLE_KLEPN - Experimental evidence at protein level: Swiss-Prot protein existence level 1. Binding protein with a strong affinity to the bleomycin family of antibiotics. Binds to CL990; an antimitotic-antibiotic compound. From Klebsiella pneumoniae.
   6815..6862    +  polyA_signal   HSV TK poly(A) signal: herpes simplex virus thymidine kinase polyadenylation signal (Cole and Stacy, 1985)
   6953..6969    -  polyA_signal   bGH poly(A) signal (fragment): bovine growth hormone polyadenylation signal
   7191..7779    +  rep_origin     ori: high-copy-number ColE1/pMB1/pBR322/pUC origin of replication
>Addgene plasmid #55030 | mCherry-Desmoglein1-N-18 | addgene full sequence | sequence record 444176 | Addgene NGS Result
TATCCCCTGATTCTGTGGATAACCGTATTACCGCCATGCATTAGTTATTAATAGTAATCAATTACGGGGT
CATTAGTTCATAGCCCATATATGGAGTTCCGCGTTACATAACTTACGGTAAATGGCCCGCCTGGCTGACC
GCCCAACGACCCCCGCCCATTGACGTCAATAATGACGTATGTTCCCATAGTAACGCCAATAGGGACTTTC
CATTGACGTCAATGGGTGGAGTATTTACGGTAAACTGCCCACTTGGCAGTACATCAAGTGTATCATATGC
CAAGTACGCCCCCTATTGACGTCAATGACGGTAAATGGCCCGCCTGGCATTATGCCCAGTACATGACCTT
ATGGGACTTTCCTACTTGGCAGTACATCTACGTATTAGTCATCGCTATTACCATGGTGATGCGGTTTTGG
CAGTACATCAATGGGCGTGGATAGCGGTTTGACTCACGGGGATTTCCAAGTCTCCACCCCATTGACGTCA
ATGGGAGTTTGTTTTGGCACCAAAATCAACGGGACTTTCCAAAATGTCGTAACAACTCCGCCCCATTGAC
GCAAATGGGCGGTAGGCGTGTACGGTGGGAGGTCTATATAAGCAGAGCTGGTTTAGTGAACCGTCAGATC
CGCTAGCGTCGCCACCATGGACTGGAGTTTCTTCAGAGTAGTTGCAGTGCTGTTCATTTTTCTGGTGGTG
GTAGAAGTTAACAGTGAGTTCCGAATCCAGGTAAGAGATTATAACACTAAAAATGGCACCATCAAATGGC
ATTCAATCCGAAGGCAGAAACGTGAATGGATCAAGTTCGCAGCAGCCTGTCGTGAAGGTGAAGACAACTC
AAAGAGGAACCCAATCGCCAAAATTCACTCAGATTGTGCTGCAAACCAGCAAGTTACATACCGCATCTCT
GGAGTAGGAATTGATCAGCCACCATATGGGATCTTTGTCATTAATCAGAAAACTGGTGAAATTAATATAA
CATCCATAGTTGATCGAGAGGTCACTCCTTTCTTCATTATCTACTGCCGAGCTCTGAACTCAATGGGCCA
AGATTTAGAGAGGCCTCTAGAGCTCAGAGTCAGGGTTTTGGATATAAATGACAACCCTCCAGTGTTTTCA
ATGGCTACATTTGCAGGACAAATAGAAGAAAATTCTAATGCAAATACACTGGTGATGATACTCAATGCTA
CTGACGCAGATGAACCGAACAATTTGAACTCAAAAATAGCCTTCAAGATTATAAGACAAGAACCTTCAGA
TTCACCAATGTTTATTATCAACAGAAATACTGGAGAAATTCGAACGATGAATAATTTTCTAGACAGAGAG
CAATACGGCCAGTATGCTCTTGCTGTAAGAGGCTCTGACCGAGATGGTGGGGCAGATGGCATGTCAGCGG
AATGTGAGTGCAACATTAAAATCCTCGATGTCAATGATAATATCCCTTACATGGAACAGTCTTCATATAC
CATAGAAATTCAAGAAAATACTCTAAATTCAAATTTGCTCGAAATTAGAGTAATTGATTTGGATGAAGAG
TTCTCAGCTAACTGGATGGCAGTAATTTTCTTTATCTCTGGAAATGAAGGAAATTGGTTTGAGATAGAAA
TGAATGAAAGAACAAATGTGGGAATTTTAAAGGTTGTTAAGCCCTTAGATTATGAAGCTATGCAGAGTCT
GCAACTCAGTATTGGTGTCAGAAATAAAGCTGAATTTCATCATTCAATTATGTCTCAATATAAACTGAAA
GCATCTGCAATTTCTGTGACTGTGTTAAATGTAATTGAAGGCCCAGTGTTTCGTCCAGGTTCAAAGACAT
ATGTTGTAACTGGTAATATGGGATCAAATGATAAAGTGGGAGACTTTGTAGCTACTGACCTGGACACAGG
TAGACCTTCAACGACTGTTAGGTATGTAATGGGAAATAATCCAGCTGACCTGCTTGCTGTTGATTCAAGA
ACAGGCAAACTCACTTTGAAAAATAAAGTTACCAAGGAACAGTACAATATGCTCGGAGGAAAATACCAAG
GAACGATTCTCTCTATAGATGATAATCTTCAAAGAACTTGCACTGGTACAATTAATATTAACATTCAAAG
TTTTGGTAATGACGACAGGACTAATACAGAGCCGAACACTAAAATTACTACCAATACTGGCAGACAAGAA
AGTACTTCTTCCACTAACTATGATACCAGCACAACTTCTACTGACTCTAGCCAAGTATATTCTTCTGAAC
CCGGAAACGGAGCCAAAGATTTGTTATCAGACAATGTACATTTTGGTCCTGCTGGCATTGGACTCCTCAT
CATGGGATTCTTGGTCTTAGGATTGGTCCCATTTTTGATGATCTGTTGTGATTGTGGAGGTGCTCCTCGT
AGTGCAGCTGGCTTTGAGCCTGTTCCCGAATGTTCAGATGGAGCAATTCATTCATGGGCAGTAGAAGGAC
CACAGCCTGAACCCAGGGATATAACCACTGTCATACCACAAATACCACCTGATAACGCAAATATAATTGA
ATGCATTGACAACTCAGGAGTTTATACAAATGAGTATGGTGGCAGAGAAATGCAAGACCTGGGAGGAGGA
GAGAGAATGACAGGATTTGAACTAACAGAGGGAGTTAAAACTTCAGGAATGCCTGAGATATGTCAAGAAT
ACTCTGGAACATTAAGAAGAAATTCTATGAGGGAATGTAGAGAAGGAGGTCTGAATATGAATTTCATGGA
AAGCTACTTCTGTCAGAAAGCATATGCTTACGCAGATGAAGATGAAGGACGCCCATCTAATGACTGTTTG
CTCATATATGACATCGAAGGTGTAGGTTCCCCTGCTGGCTCTGTGGGTTGTTGTAGCTTCATTGGAGAAG
ACCTGGATGACAGCTTCTTGGATACCCTGGGACCTAAATTTAAGAAGTTGGCAGACATCAGCCTAGGAAA
AGAATCATATCCAGACCTTGATCCTTCTTGGCCACCACAAAGCACTGAACCAGTTTGCCTTCCTCAGGAA
ACAGAGCCCGTTGTTAGTGGACACCCACCAATCTCCCCACATTTCGGCACTACCACAGTAATTTCTGAGA
GCACCTATCCCTCGGGACCTGGTGTACTGCATCCTAAGCCTATTCTCGATCCTCTGGGCTATGGTAATGT
CACTGTGACCGAGTCTTACACCACCTCTGACACTCTGAAGCCCTCTGTGCACGTTCACGATAACCGACCA
GCATCAAACGTGGTAGTGACAGAGAGAGTGGTCGGCCCAATCTCTGGCGCTGATTTGCATGGAATGTTAG
AGATGCCTGACTTGCGAGATGGGTCGAATGTTATAGTGACAGAAAGGGTAATAGCACCAAGCTCTAGTCT
ACCCACCTCTCTGACTATCCATCATCCTAGAGAGTCTTCAAATGTGGTAGTGACAGAAAGAGTAATCCAA
CCAACTTCCGGCATGATAGGTAGTCTGAGTATGCACCCCGAGTTAGCCAATGCCCACAATGTCATTGTGA
CAGAGAGGGTTGTTTCTGGTGCTGGCGTAACTGGAATTAGTGGCACCACTGGGATCAGCGGTGGCATAGG
CAGCAGTGGCCTGGTTGGCACCAGCATGGGTGCTGGGAGCGGTGCCCTGAGTGGAGCTGGCATAAGTGGT
GGTGGCATTGGCCTGAGCAGCTTGGGAGGGACAGCCAGCATTGGCCACATGAGGAGTTCCTCTGACCATC
ACTTTAACCAAACCATTGGGTCCGCCTCCCCTAGCACAGCTCGAAGTCGAATCACAAAGTATAGTACCGT
GCAATATAGCAAGAGCAGCGGTGGAGCAAGCGCAGCCAGTGGTAGCGCGGATCCACCGGTCGCCACCATG
GTGAGCAAGGGCGAGGAGGATAACATGGCCATCATCAAGGAGTTCATGCGCTTCAAGGTGCACATGGAGG
GCTCCGTGAACGGCCACGAGTTCGAGATCGAGGGCGAGGGCGAGGGCCGCCCCTACGAGGGCACCCAGAC
CGCCAAGCTGAAGGTGACCAAGGGTGGCCCCCTGCCCTTCGCCTGGGACATCCTGTCCCCTCAGTTCATG
TACGGCTCCAAGGCCTACGTGAAGCACCCCGCCGACATCCCCGACTACTTGAAGCTGTCCTTCCCCGAGG
GCTTCAAGTGGGAGCGCGTGATGAACTTCGAGGACGGCGGCGTGGTGACCGTGACCCAGGACTCCTCCCT
GCAGGACGGCGAGTTCATCTACAAGGTGAAGCTGCGCGGCACCAACTTCCCCTCCGACGGCCCCGTAATG
CAGAAGAAGACCATGGGCTGGGAGGCCTCCTCCGAGCGGATGTACCCCGAGGACGGCGCCCTGAAGGGCG
AGATCAAGCAGAGGCTGAAGCTGAAGGACGGCGGCCACTACGACGCTGAGGTCAAGACCACCTACAAGGC
CAAGAAGCCCGTGCAGCTGCCCGGCGCCTACAACGTCAACATCAAGTTGGACATCACCTCCCACAACGAG
GACTACACCATCGTGGAACAGTACGAACGCGCCGAGGGCCGCCACTCCACCGGCGGCATGGACGAGCTGT
ACAAGTAAAGCGGCCGCGACTCTAGATCATAATCAGCCATACCACATTTGTAGAGGTTTTACTTGCTTTA
AAAAACCTCCCACACCTCCCCCTGAACCTGAAACATAAAATGAATGCAATTGTTGTTGTTAACTTGTTTA
TTGCAGCTTATAATGGTTACAAATAAAGCAATAGCATCACAAATTTCACAAATAAAGCATTTTTTTCACT
GCATTCTAGTTGTGGTTTGTCCAAACTCATCAATGTATCTTAAGGCGTAAATTGTAAGCGTTAATATTTT
GTTAAAATTCGCGTTAAATTTTTGTTAAATCAGCTCATTTTTTAACCAATAGGCCGAAATCGGCAAAATC
CCTTATAAATCAAAAGAATAGACCGAGATAGGGT
[37 nt withheld, positions 4935-4971]
AAAGAACGTGGACTCCAACGTCAAAGG
[49 nt withheld, positions 4999-5047]
T
[91 nt withheld, positions 5049-5139]
G
[124 nt withheld, positions 5141-5264]
CAGGTGGCACTTTTCGGGGAAATGTGCGCGGAACCCCTATTTGTTTATTTTTCTAAATACATTCAAATAT
GTATCCGCTCATGAGACAATAACCCTGATAAATGCTTCAATAATATTGAAAAAGGAAGAGTCCTGAGGCG
GAAAGAACCAGCTGTGGAATGTGTGTCAGTTAGGGTGTGGAAAGTCCCCAGGCTCCCCAGCAGGCAGAAG
TATGCAAAGCATGCATCTCAATTAGTCAGCAACCAGGTGTGGAAAGTCCCCAGGCTCCCCAGCAGGCAGA
AGTATGCAAAGCATGCATCTCAATTAGTCAGCAACCATAGTCCCGCCCCTAACTCCGCCCATCCCGCCCC
TAACTCCGCCCAGTTCCGCCCATTCTCCGCCCCATGGCTGACTAATTTTTTTTATTTATGCAGAGGCCGA
GGCCGCCTCGGCCTCTGAGCTATTCCAGAAGTAGTGAGGAGGCTTTTTTGGAGGCCTAGGCTTTTGCAAA
GATCGATCAAGAGACAGGATGAGGATCGTTTCGCATGATTGAACAAGATGGATTGCACGCAGGTTCTCCG
GCCGCTTGGGTGGAGAGGCTATTCGGCTATGACTGGGCACAACAGACAATCGGCTGCTCTGATGCCGCCG
TGTTCCGGCTGTCAGCGCAGGGGCGCCCGGTTCTTTTTGTCAAGACCGACCTGTCCGGTGCCCTGAATGA
ACTGCAAGACGAGGCAGCGCGGCTATCGTGGCTGGCCACGACGGGCGTTCCTTGCGCAGCTGTGCTCGAC
GTTGTCACTGAAGCGGGAAGGGACTGGCTGCTATTGGGCGAAGTGCCGGGGCAGGATCTCCTGTCATCTC
ACCTTGCTCCTGCCGAGAAAGTATCCATCATGGCTGATGCAATGCGGCGGCTGCATACGCTTGATCCGGC
TACCTGCCCATTCGACCACCAAGCGAAACATCGCATCGAGCGAGCACGTACTCGGATGGAAGCCGGTCTT
GTCGATCAGGATGATCTGGACGAAGAGCATCAGGGGCTCGCGCCAGCCGAACTGTTCGCCAGGCTCAAGG
CGAGCATGCCCGACGGCGAGGATCTCGTCGTGACCCATGGCGATGCCTGCTTGCCGAATATCATGGTGGA
AAATGGCCGCTTTTCTGGATTCATCGACTGTGGCCGGCTGGGTGTGGCGGACCGCTATCAGGACATAGCG
TTGGCTACCCGTGATATTGCTGAAGAGCTTGGCGGCGAATGGGCTGACCGCTTCCTCGTGCTTTACGGTA
TCGCCGCTCCCGATTCGCAGCGCATCGCCTTCTATCGCCTTCTTGACGAGTTCTTCTGAGCGGGACTCTG
GGGTTCGAAATGACCGACCAAGCGACGCCCAACCTGCCATCACGAGATTTCGATTCCACCGCCGCCTTCT
ATGAAAGGTTGGGCTTCGGAATCGTTTTCCGGGACGCCGGCTGGATGATCCTCCAGCGCGGGGATCTCAT
GCTGGAGTTCTTCGCCCACCCTAGGGGGAGGCTAACTGAAACACGGAAGGAGACAATACCGGAAGGAACC
CGCGCTATGACGGCAATAAAAAGACAGAATAAAACGCACGGTGTTGGGTCGTTTGTTCATAAACGCGGGG
TTCGGTCCCAGGGCTGGCACTCTGTCGATACCCCACCGAGACCCCATTGGGGCCAATACGCCCGCGTTTC
TTCCTTTTCCCCACCCCACCCCCCAAGTTCGGGTGAAGGCCCAGGGCTCGCAGCCAACGTCGGGGCGGCA
GGCCCTGCCATAGCCTCAGGTTACTCATATATACTTTAGATTGATTTAAAACTTCATTTTTAATTTAAAA
GGATCTAGGTGAAGATCCTTTTTGATAATCTCATGACCAAAATCCCTTAACGTGAGTTTTCGTTCCACTG
AGCGTCAGACCCCGTAGAAAAGATCAAAGGATCTTCTTGAGATCCTTTTTTTCTGCGCGTAATCTGCTGC
TTGCAAACAAAAAAACCACCGCTACCAGCGGTGGTTTGTTTGCCGGATCAAGAGCTACCAACTCTTTTTC
CGAAGGTAACTGGCTTCAGCAGAGCGCAGATACCAAATACTGTTCTTCTAGTGTAGCCGTAGTTAGGCCA
CCACTTCAAGAACTCTGTAGCACCGCCTACATACCTCGCTCTGCTAATCCTGTTACCAGTGGCTGCTGCC
AGTGGCGATAAGTCGTGTCTTACCGGGTTGGACTCAAGACGATAGTTACCGGATAAGGCGCAGCGGTCGG
GCTGAACGGGGGGTTCGTGCACACAGCCCAGCTTGGAGCGAACGACCTACACCGAACTGAGATACCTACA
GCGTGAGCTATGAGAAAGCGCCACGCTTCCCGAAGGGAGAAAGGCGGACAGGTATCCGGTAAGCGGCAGG
GTCGGAACAGGAGAGCGCACGAGGGAGCTTCCAGGGGGAAACGCCTGGTATCTTTATAGTCCTGTCGGGT
TTCGCCACCTCTGACTTGAGCGTCGATTTTTGTGATGCTCGTCAGGGGGGCGGAGCCTATGGAAAAACGC
CAGCAACGCGGCCTTTTTACGGTTCCTGGCCTTTTGCTGGCCTTTTGCTCACATGTTCTTTCCTGCGT
