>Addgene plasmid #55030 | mCherry-Desmoglein1-N-18 | depositor partial sequence | sequence record 85414 | insert sequence
CAGATCCGCTAGCGTCGCCACCATGGACTGGAGTTTCTTCAGAGTAGTTGCAGTGCTGTTCATTTTTCTG
GTGGTGGTAGAAGTTAACAGTGAGTTCCGAATCCAGGTAAGAGATTATAACACTAAAAATGGCACCATCA
AATGGCATTCAATCCGAAGGCAGAAACGTGAATGGATCAAGTTCGCAGCAGCCTGTCGTGAAGGTGAAGA
CAACTCAAAGAGGAACCCAATCGCCAAAATTCACTCAGATTGTGCTGCAAACCAGCAAGTTACATACCGC
ATCTCTGGAGTAGGAATTGATCAGCCACCATATGGGATCTTTGTCATTAATCAGAAAACTGGTGAAATTA
ATATAACATCCATAGTTGATCGAGAGGTCACTCCTTTCTTCATTATCTACTGCCGAGCTCTGAACTCAAT
GGGCCAAGATTTAGAGAGGCCTCTAGAGCTCAGAGTCAGGGTTTTGGATATAAATGACAACCCTCCAGTG
TTTTCAATGGCTACATTTGCAGGACAAATAGAAGAAAATTCTAATGCAAATACACTGGTGATGATACTCA
ATGCTACTGACGCAGATGAACCGAACAATTTGAACTCAAAAATAGCCTTCAAGATTATAAGACAAGAACC
TTCAGATTCACCAATGTTTATTATCAACAGAAATACTGGAGAAATTCGAACGATGAATAATTTTCTAGAC
AGAGAGCAATACGGCCAGTATGCTCTTGCTGTAAGAGGCTCTGACCGAGATGGTGGGGCAGATGGCATGT
CAGCGGAATGTGAGTGCAACATTAAAATCCTCGATGTCAATGATAATATCCCTTACATGGAACAGTCTTC
ATATACCATAGAAATTCAAGAAAATACTCTAAATTCAAATTTGCTCGAAATTAGAGTAATTGATTTGGAT
GAAGAGTTCTCAGCTAACTGGATGGCAGTAATTTTCTTTATCTCTGGAAATGAAGGAAATTGGTTTGAGA
TAGAAATGAATGAAAGAACAAATGTGGGAATTTTAAAGGTTGTTAAGCCCTTAGATTATGAAGCTATGCA
GAGTCTGCAACTCAGTATTGGTGTCAGAAATAAAGCTGAATTTCATCATTCAATTATGTCTCAATATAAA
CTGAAAGCATCTGCAATTTCTGTGACTGTGTTAAATGTAATTGAAGGCCCAGTGTTTCGTCCAGGTTCAA
AGACATATGTTGTAACTGGTAATATGGGATCAAATGATAAAGTGGGAGACTTTGTAGCTACTGACCTGGA
CACAGGTAGACCTTCAACGACTGTTAGGTATGTAATGGGAAATAATCCAGCTGACCTGCTTGCTGTTGAT
TCAAGAACAGGCAAACTCACTTTGAAAAATAAAGTTACCAAGGAACAGTACAATATGCTCGGAGGAAAAT
ACCAAGGAACGATTCTCTCTATAGATGATAATCTTCAAAGAACTTGCACTGGTACAATTAATATTAACAT
TCAAAGTTTTGGTAATGACGACAGGACTAATACAGAGCCGAACACTAAAATTACTACCAATACTGGCAGA
CAAGAAAGTACTTCTTCCACTAACTATGATACCAGCACAACTTCTACTGACTCTAGCCAAGTATATTCTT
CTGAACCCGGAAACGGAGCCAAAGATTTGTTATCAGACAATGTACATTTTGGTCCTGCTGGCATTGGACT
CCTCATCATGGGATTCTTGGTCTTAGGATTGGTCCCATTTTTGATGATCTGTTGTGATTGTGGAGGTGCT
CCTCGTAGTGCAGCTGGCTTTGAGCCTGTTCCCGAATGTTCAGATGGAGCAATTCATTCATGGGCAGTAG
AAGGACCACAGCCTGAACCCAGGGATATAACCACTGTCATACCACAAATACCACCTGATAACGCAAATAT
AATTGAATGCATTGACAACTCAGGAGTTTATACAAATGAGTATGGTGGCAGAGAAATGCAAGACCTGGGA
GGAGGAGAGAGAATGACAGGATTTGAACTAACAGAGGGAGTTAAAACTTCAGGAATGCCTGAGATATGTC
AAGAATACTCTGGAACATTAAGAAGAAATTCTATGAGGGAATGTAGAGAAGGAGGTCTGAATATGAATTT
CATGGAAAGCTACTTCTGTCAGAAAGCATATGCTTACGCAGATGAAGATGAAGGACGCCCATCTAATGAC
TGTTTGCTCATATATGACATCGAAGGTGTAGGTTCCCCTGCTGGCTCTGTGGGTTGTTGTAGCTTCATTG
GAGAAGACCTGGATGACAGCTTCTTGGATACCCTGGGACCTAAATTTAAGAAGTTGGCAGACATCAGCCT
AGGAAAAGAATCATATCCAGACCTTGATCCTTCTTGGCCACCACAAAGCACTGAACCAGTTTGCCTTCCT
CAGGAAACAGAGCCCGTTGTTAGTGGACACCCACCAATCTCCCCACATTTCGGCACTACCACAGTAATTT
CTGAGAGCACCTATCCCTCGGGACCTGGTGTACTGCATCCTAAGCCTATTCTCGATCCTCTGGGCTATGG
TAATGTCACTGTGACCGAGTCTTACACCACCTCTGACACTCTGAAGCCCTCTGTGCACGTTCACGATAAC
CGACCAGCATCAAACGTGGTAGTGACAGAGAGAGTGGTCGGCCCAATCTCTGGCGCTGATTTGCATGGAA
TGTTAGAGATGCCTGACTTGCGAGATGGGTCGAATGTTATAGTGACAGAAAGGGTAATAGCACCAAGCTC
TAGTCTACCCACCTCTCTGACTATCCATCATCCTAGAGAGTCTTCAAATGTGGTAGTGACAGAAAGAGTA
ATCCAACCAACTTCCGGCATGATAGGTAGTCTGAGTATGCACCCCGAGTTAGCCAATGCCCACAATGTCA
TTGTGACAGAGAGGGTTGTTTCTGGTGCTGGCGTAACTGGAATTAGTGGCACCACTGGGATCAGCGGTGG
CATAGGCAGCAGTGGCCTGGTTGGCACCAGCATGGGTGCTGGGAGCGGTGCCCTGAGTGGAGCTGGCATA
AGTGGTGGTGGCATTGGCCTGAGCAGCTTGGGAGGGACAGCCAGCATTGGCCACATGAGGAGTTCCTCTG
ACCATCACTTTAACCAAACCATTGGGTCCGCCTCCCCTAGCACAGCTCGAAGTCGAATCACAAAGTATAG
TACCGTGCAATATAGCAAGAGCAGCGGTGGAGCAAGCGCAGCCAGTGGTAGCGCGGATCCACCGGTCGCC
ACCATGGTGAGCAAGGGCGAGGAGGATAACATGGCCATCATCAAGGAGTTCATGCGCTTCAAGGTGCACA
TGGAGGGCTCCGTGAACGGCCACGAGTTCGAGATCGAGGGCGAGGGCGAGGGCCGCCCCTACGAGGGCAC
CCAGACCGCCAAGCTGAAGGTGACCAAGGGTGGCCCCCTGCCCTTCGCCTGGGACATCCTGTCCCCTCAG
TTCATGTACGGCTCCAAGGCCTACGTGAAGCACCCCGCCGACATCCCCGACTACTTGAAGCTGTCCTTCC
CCGAGGGCTTCAAGTGGGAGCGCGTGATGAACTTCGAGGACGGCGGCGTGGTGACCGTGACCCAGGACTC
CTCCCTGCAGGACGGCGAGTTCATCTACAAGGTGAAGCTGCGCGGCACCAACTTCCCCTCCGACGGCCCC
GTAATGCAGAAGAAGACCATGGGCTGGGAGGCCTCCTCCGAGCGGATGTACCCCGAGGACGGCGCCCTGA
AGGGCGAGATCAAGCAGAGGCTGAAGCTGAAGGACGGCGGCCACTACGACGCTGAGGTCAAGACCACCTA
CAAGGCCAAGAAGCCCGTGCAGCTGCCCGGCGCCTACAACGTCAACATCAAGTTGGACATCACCTCCCAC
AACGAGGACTACACCATCGTGGAACAGTACGAACGCGCCGAGGGCCGCCACTCCACCGGCGGCATGGACG
AGCTGTACAAGTAAAGCGGCCGCGACTCTAGATCATAAT
