>Addgene plasmid #55030 | mCherry-Desmoglein1-N-18 | addgene partial sequence | sequence record 97174 | mCherry-R 5'-TTGGTCACCTTCAGCTTGG-3'
CCTCGATCTCGAACTCGTGGCCGTTCACGGAGCCCTCCATGTGCACCTTGAAGCGCATGAACTCCTTGAT
GATGGCCATGTTATCCTCCTCGCCCTTGCTCACCATGGTGGCGACCGGTGGATCCGCGCTACCACTGGCT
GCGCTTGCTCCACCGCTGCTCTTGCTATATTGCACGGTACTATACTTTGTGATTCGACTTCGAGCTGTGC
TAGGGGAGGCGGACCCAATGGTTTGGTTAAAGTGATGGTCAGAGGAACTCCTCATGTGGCCAATGCTGGC
TGTCCCTCCCAAGCTGCTCAGGCCAATGCCACCACCACTTATGCCAGCTCCACTCAGGGCACCGCTCCCA
GCACCCATGCTGGTGCCAACCAGGCCACTGCTGCCTATGCCACCGCTGATCCCAGTGGTGCCACTAATTC
CAGTTACGCCAGCACCAGAAACAACCCTCTCTGTCACAATGACATTGTGGGCATTGGCTAACTCGGGGTG
CATACTCAGACTACCTATCATGCCGGAAGTTGGTTGGATTACTCTTTCTGTCACTACCACATTTGAAGAC
TCTCTAGGATGATGGATAGTCAGAGAGGTGGGTAGACTAGAGCTTGGTGCTATTACCCTTTCTGTCACTA
TAACATTCGACCCATCTCGCAAGTCAGGCATCTCTAACATTCCATGCAAATCAGCGCCAGAGATTGGGCC
GACCACTCTCTCTGTCACTACCACGTTTGATGCTGGTCGGTTATCGTGAACGTGCACAGAGG
